Addgene plasmid #175306: pH6HTC_HNRNPC-Halo
Purpose: Production of HaloTag fusion protein
Depositing lab: Claudia Kutter. Depositing organization: Karolinska Institutet. Publication: Large-scale identification of RBP-RNA interactions by RAPseq refines essentials of post-transcriptional gene regulation. Atanasoai I, Papavasileiou S, Preiß N, Kutter C. bioRxiv 2021.11.08.467743 10.1101/2021.11.08.467743.
Backbone
  Vector backbone: pH6HTC_minus_cer-region
  Vector type: Bacterial Expression ; Cell Free Expression
Growth in bacteria
  Bacterial resistance: Ampicillin, 100 μg/mL
  Growth temperature: 37°C
  Growth strain: DH5alpha
  Copy number: High Copy
Gene/Insert
  Gene/Insert name: HNRNPC
  Species: H. sapiens (human)
  Entrez Gene: HNRNPC (a.k.a. C1, C2, HNRNP, HNRPC, SNRPC)
  Tag / fusion protein: HaloTag-6xHis (C terminal on backbone)
  Cloning method: Gibson Cloning
Terms and licenses: Academic/Nonprofit Terms; Industry Terms: Not Available to Industry
Depositor comments: Please visit https://doi.org/10.1101/2021.11.08.467743 for bioRxiv preprint.
How to cite: pH6HTC_HNRNPC-Halo was a gift from Claudia Kutter (Addgene plasmid # 175306 ; http://n2t.net/addgene:175306 ; RRID:Addgene_175306)
