[The description below was written by a language model from this plasmid's Addgene catalogue record and pLannotate feature annotations shown in this document.]
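Description:
pH6HTC_HNRNPC-Halo is a 4.3 kb bacterial and cell-free expression plasmid for producing human HNRNPC as a HaloTag fusion protein. It is built on a pH6HTC backbone from which the cer region has been removed. It replicates in E. coli from a high-copy ColE1/pUC-type origin and is selected with ampicillin through a β-lactamase gene driven by its own promoter.

The expression cassette is controlled by a bacteriophage T7 promoter and closed by a T7 terminator, so transcription depends on T7 RNA polymerase, supplied either by a suitable expression strain or by a coupled in vitro transcription/translation system. Upstream, the rrnB T1 and T2 terminators insulate the cassette from read-through transcription originating elsewhere in the plasmid. The HNRNPC coding sequence, inserted by Gibson assembly, is followed in frame by a TEV protease recognition site and then HaloTag, a modified bacterial dehalogenase that forms a covalent bond with chloroalkane ligands. The catalogue entry lists the C-terminal tag as HaloTag-6xHis. The histidine tag is not separately annotated in the feature table, and the HaloTag is annotated only as a fragment. The table also lists a short partial AmpR promoter and a fragment of the Tn5 transposase gene, which look like non-functional backbone remnants.

HNRNPC is an RNA-binding protein that binds pre-mRNA and poly-U tracts. The HaloTag allows the fusion to be captured covalently on chloroalkane resins or beads, and the TEV site offers a way to release HNRNPC from the tag. The associated publication title concerns large-scale identification of RBP–RNA interactions, which fits use of the purified or immobilised protein in in vitro RNA-binding assays.
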