Features (pLannotate 1.2.2; 12 found; start..end, strand, type, name):
     55..141     +  terminator     rrnB T1 terminator: Escherichia coli rrnB; transcription terminator T1 from the E. coli rrnB gene
    233..260     +  terminator     rrnB T2 terminator: transcription terminator T2 from the E. coli rrnB gene
    279..322     +  promoter       AmpR promoter (fragment): bla
    342..360     +  promoter       T7 promoter: promoter for bacteriophage T7 RNA polymerase
    413..1291    +  CDS            HNRNPC: HNRPC_HUMAN - Also known as HNRPC. Experimental evidence at protein level: Swiss-Prot protein existence level 1. Binds pre-mRNA and nucleates the assembly of 40S hnRNP particles (PubMed:8264621). Interacts with poly-U tracts in the 3'-UTR or 5'-UTR of mRNA and modulates the stability and the level of translation of bound mRNA molecules (PubMed:12509468, PubMed:16010978, PubMed:7567451, PubMed:8264621). Single HNRNPC tetramers bind 230-240 nucleotides. Trimers of HNRNPC tetramers bind 700 nucleotides (PubMed:8264621). May play a role in the early steps of spliceosome assembly and pre-mRNA splic
   1304..1324    +  CDS            TEV site: tobacco etch virus (TEV) protease recognition and cleavage site
   1340..2223    +  CDS            HaloTag® (fragment): modified bacterial dehalogenase that forms covalent bonds with chloroalkane derivatives
   2267..2314    +  terminator     T7 terminator: transcription terminator for bacteriophage T7 RNA polymerase
   2324..2500    -  CDS            tnpA (fragment): TN5P_ECOLX - Also known as tnp. Experimental evidence at protein level: Swiss-Prot protein existence level 1. Mediates transposition of transposon Tn5 by a 'cut and paste' mechanism. First, the monomeric transposase binds the 19 bp inverted DNA repeats flanking the transposon. Then, dimerization of the DNA- bound transposase creates a synaptic DNA complex. After nicking of the first DNA strand, excision of the transposon proceeds through a series of intermediates. The transposase then mediates the insertion of the transposon at a new site by strand transfer. The activity of the wild- type tran
   2543..2647    +  promoter       AmpR promoter: bla
   2648..3508    +  CDS            AmpR: β-lactamase; bla; confers resistance to ampicillin, carbenicillin, and related antibiotics
   3666..4254    -  rep_origin     ori: high-copy-number ColE1/pMB1/pBR322/pUC origin of replication
>Addgene plasmid #175306 | pH6HTC_HNRNPC-Halo | addgene full sequence | sequence record 344834 | Addgene NGS Result
CATATGATGGTAGTGTGGGGTCTCCCCATGCGAGAGTAGGGAACTGCCAGGCATCAAATAAAACGAAAGG
CTCAGTCGAAAGACTGGGCCTTTCGTTTTATCTGTTGTTTGTCGGTGAACGCTCTCCTGAGTAGGACAAA
TCCGCCGGGAGCGGATTTGAACGTTGCGAAGCAACGGCCCGGAGGGTGGCGGGCAGGACGCCCGCCATAA
ACTGCCAGGCATCAAATTAAGCAGAAGGCCATCCTGACGGATGGCCTTTTTGCGTTTCTACAAACTCTTT
TGTTTATTTTTCTAAATACATTCAAATATGTATCCGCTCATGGATCTCGATCCCGCGAAATTAATACGAC
TCACTATAGGGTATTTTAACTTTACTAAGGAGCGATCGCTTCCGAATTCCTACCGCGGATATATGGCCAG
CAACGTTACCAACAAGACAGATCCTCGCTCCATGAACTCCCGTGTATTCATTGGGAATCTCAACACTCTT
GTGGTCAAGAAATCTGATGTGGAGGCAATCTTTTCGAAGTATGGCAAAATTGTGGGCTGCTCTGTTCATA
AGGGCTTTGCCTTCGTTCAGTATGTTAATGAGAGAAATGCCCGGGCTGCTGTAGCAGGAGAGGATGGCAG
AATGATTGCTGGCCAGGTTTTAGATATTAACCTGGCTGCAGAGCCAAAAGTGAACCGAGGAAAAGCAGGT
GTGAAACGATCTGCAGCGGAGATGTACGGCTCCTCTTTTGACTTGGACTATGACTTTCAACGGGACTATT
ATGATAGGATGTACAGTTACCCAGCACGTGTACCTCCTCCTCCTCCTATTGCTCGGGCTGTAGTGCCCTC
GAAACGTCAGCGTGTATCAGGAAACACTTCACGAAGGGGCAAAAGTGGCTTCAATTCTAAGAGTGGACAG
CGGGGATCTTCCAAGTCTGGAAAGTTGAAAGGAGATGACCTTCAGGCCATTAAGAAGGAGCTGACCCAGA
TAAAACAAAAAGTGGATTCTCTCCTGGAAAACCTGGAAAAAATTGAAAAGGAACAGAGCAAACAAGCAGT
AGAGATGAAGAATGATAAGTCAGAAGAGGAGCAGAGCAGCAGCTCCGTGAAGAAAGATGAGACTAATGTG
AAGATGGAGTCTGAGGGGGGTGCAGATGACTCTGCTGAGGAGGGGGACCTACTGGATGATGATGATAATG
AAGATCGGGGGGATGACCAGCTGGAGTTGATCAAGGATGATGAAAAAGAGGCTGAGGAAGGAGAGGATGA
CAGAGACAGCGCCAATGGCGAGGATGACTCTGGGCCAACCACTGAGGATCTGTACTTTCAGAGCGATAAC
GATGGATCCGAAATCGGTACTGGCTTTCCATTCGACCCCCATTATGTGGAAGTCCTGGGCGAGCGCATGC
ACTACGTCGATGTTGGTCCGCGCGATGGCACCCCTGTGCTGTTCCTGCACGGTAACCCGACCTCCTCCTA
CGTGTGGCGCAACATCATCCCGCATGTTGCACCGACCCATCGCTGCATTGCTCCAGACCTGATCGGTATG
GGCAAATCCGACAAACCAGACCTGGGTTATTTCTTCGACGACCACGTCCGCTTCATGGATGCCTTCATCG
AAGCCCTGGGTCTGGAAGAGGTCGTCCTGGTCATTCACGACTGGGGCTCCGCTCTGGGTTTCCACTGGGC
CAAGCGCAATCCAGAGCGCGTCAAAGGTATTGCATTTATGGAGTTCATCCGCCCTATCCCGACCTGGGAC
GAATGGCCAGAATTTGCCCGCGAGACCTTCCAGGCCTTCCGCACCACCGACGTCGGCCGCAAGCTGATCA
TCGATCAGAACGTTTTTATCGAGGGTACGCTGCCGATGGGTGTCGTCCGCCCGCTGACTGAAGTCGAGAT
GGACCATTACCGCGAGCCGTTCCTGAATCCTGTTGACCGCGAGCCACTGTGGCGCTTCCCAAACGAGCTG
CCAATCGCCGGTGAGCCAGCGAACATCGTCGCGCTGGTCGAAGAATACATGGACTGGCTGCACCAGTCCC
CTGTCCCGAAGCTGCTGTTCTGGGGCACCCCAGGCGTTCTGATCCCACCGGCCGAAGCCGCTCGCCTGGC
CAAAAGCCTGCCTAACTGCAAGGCTGTGGACATCGGCCCGGGTCTGAATCTGCTGCAAGAAGACAACCCG
GACCTGATCGGCAGCGAGATCGCGCGCTGGCTGTCTACTCTGGAGATTTCCGGTCATCATCACCATCACC
ACTAATAGTCAACCGCTGAGCAATAACTAGCATAACCCCTTGGGGCCTCTAAACGGGTCTTGAGGGGTTT
TTTGCTGAAAGGAGGAACTATATCCGGTTCGCTTGCTGTCCATAAAACCGCCCAGTCTAGCTATCGCCAT
GTAAGCCCACTGCAAGCTACCTGCTTTCTCTTTGCGCTTGCGTTTTCCCTTGTCCAGATAGCCCAGTAGC
TGACATTCATCCGGGGTCAGCACCGTTTCTGCGGACTGGCTTTCTACGTAATGGTTTCTTAGACGTCAGG
TGGCACTTTTCGGGGAAATGTGCGCGGAACCCCTATTTGTTTATTTTTCTAAATACATTCAAATATGTAT
CCGCTCATGAGACAATAACCCTGATAAATGCTTCAATAATATTGAAAAAGGAAGAGTATGAGTATTCAAC
ATTTCCGTGTCGCCCTTATTCCCTTTTTTGCGGCATTTTGCCTTCCTGTTTTTGCTCACCCAGAAACGCT
GGTGAAAGTAAAAGATGCTGAAGATCAGTTGGGTGCACGAGTGGGTTACATCGAACTGGATCTCAACAGC
GGTAAGATCCTTGAGAGTTTTCGCCCCGAAGAACGTTTTCCAATGATGAGCACTTTCAAAGTTCTGCTAT
GTGGCGCGGTATTATCCCGTATTGACGCCGGGCAAGAGCAACTCGGTCGCCGCATACACTATTCTCAGAA
TGACTTGGTTGAGTACTCACCAGTCACAGAAAAGCATCTTACGGATGGCATGACAGTAAGAGAATTATGC
AGTGCTGCCATAACCATGAGTGATAACACTGCGGCCAACTTACTTCTGACAACTATCGGAGGACCGAAGG
AGCTAACCGCTTTTTTGCACAACATGGGGGATCATGTAACTCGCCTTGATCGTTGGGAACCGGAGCTGAA
TGAAGCCATACCAAACGACGAGCGTGACACCACGATGCCTGTAGCAATGGCAACAACGTTGCGCAAACTA
TTAACTGGCGAACTACTTACTCTAGCTTCCCGGCAACAATTAATAGACTGGATGGAGGCGGATAAAGTTG
CAGGACCACTTCTGCGCTCGGCCCTTCCGGCTGGCTGGTTTATTGCTGATAAATCTGGAGCCGGTGAGCG
TGGGTCTCGCGGTATCATTGCAGCACTGGGGCCAGATGGTAAGCCCTCCCGTATCGTAGTTATCTACACG
ACGGGGAGTCAGGCAACTATGGATGAACGAAATAGACAGATCGCTGAGATAGGTGCCTCACTGATTAAGC
ATTGGTAATTCGAAATGACCGACCAAGCGACGCCCAACCGGTATCAGCTCACTCAAAGGCGGTAATACGG
TTATCCACAGAATCAGGGGATAACGCAGGAAAGAACATGTGAGCAAAAGGCCAGCAAAAGGCCAGGAACC
GTAAAAAGGCCGCGTTGCTGGCGTTTTTCCATAGGCTCCGCCCCCCTGACGAGCATCACAAAAATCGACG
CTCAAGTCAGAGGTGGCGAAACCCGACAGGACTATAAAGATACCAGGCGTTTCCCCCTGGAAGCTCCCTC
GTGCGCTCTCCTGTTCCGACCCTGCCGCTTACCGGATACCTGTCCGCCTTTCTCCCTTCGGGAAGCGTGG
CGCTTTCTCATAGCTCACGCTGTAGGTATCTCAGTTCGGTGTAGGTCGTTCGCTCCAAGCTGGGCTGTGT
GCACGAACCCCCCGTTCAGCCCGACCGCTGCGCCTTATCCGGTAACTATCGTCTTGAGTCCAACCCGGTA
AGACACGACTTATCGCCACTGGCAGCAGCCACTGGTAACAGGATTAGCAGAGCGAGGTATGTAGGCGGTG
CTACAGAGTTCTTGAAGTGGTGGCCTAACTACGGCTACACTAGAAGGACAGTATTTGGTATCTGCGCTCT
GCTGAAGCCAGTTACCTTCGGAAAAAGAGTTGGTAGCTCTTGATCCGGCAAACAAACCACCGCTGGTAGC
GGTGGTTTTTTTGTTTGCAAGCAGCAGATTACGCGCAGAAAAAAAGGATTTCAAGAAGATCCTTTGATCT
TTTCTACGGGGTCTGACGCTCAGTGGAACGAAAACTCACGTTAAGGG
